Addgene plasmid #31478: pCVL SFFV HA.NLS.I-AniIY2K227M(reo).T2A.TagBFP
Depositing lab: Andrew Scharenberg. Depositing organization: University of Washington. Publication: Tracking genome engineering outcome at individual DNA breakpoints. Certo MT, Ryu BY, Annis JE, Garibov M, Jarjour J, Rawlings DJ, Scharenberg AM. Nat Methods. 2011 Jul 10;8(8):671-6. doi: 10.1038/nmeth.1648. PubMed 21743461.
Backbone
  Vector backbone: pCVL
  Backbone size w/o insert (bp): 5000
  Vector type: Lentiviral
Growth in bacteria
  Bacterial resistance: Ampicillin, 100 μg/mL
  Growth temperature: 37°C
  Growth strain: NEB Stable
  Copy number: High Copy
Gene/Insert
  Gene/Insert name: SFFV HA NLS Y2 K227M T2A BFP
  Insert size (bp): 2010
  Mutation: F13Y, S111Y, K227M = Y2 nickase "reo" (restriction endonuclease optimized) denotes that the coding sequence has had silent restriction sites placed into it to aid in enzyme redesign.
  Tag / fusion protein: HA; NLS
  Cloning method: Restriction Enzyme
  Sequencing primers: 5′ n/a
Terms and licenses: Academic/Nonprofit Terms; Industry Terms: Not Available to Industry
How to cite: pCVL SFFV HA.NLS.I-AniIY2K227M(reo).T2A.TagBFP was a gift from Andrew Scharenberg (Addgene plasmid # 31478 ; http://n2t.net/addgene:31478 ; RRID:Addgene_31478)
