[The description below was written by a language model from this plasmid's Addgene catalogue record and pLannotate feature annotations shown in this document.]
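Description:
pCVL SFFV HA.NLS.I-AniIY2K227M(reo).T2A.TagBFP is a lentiviral transfer plasmid of about 7.1 kb built on the pCVL backbone. It is maintained in E. coli through a high-copy ColE1/pUC-type origin and selected with ampicillin via the β-lactamase gene. The viral portion has a self-inactivating HIV-1 layout. An RSV enhancer/promoter replaces the U3 of a truncated 5' LTR to drive genomic RNA production in packaging cells. This is followed by the Ψ packaging signal with a short gag fragment, the Rev response element for Rev-dependent nuclear export, and the cPPT/CTS. Downstream of the payload lie a WPRE, which boosts transcript stability and expression, and a ΔU3 3' LTR region. The annotation shows that this region carries a loxP site and small SV40 poly(A) fragments, with a bGH polyadenylation signal beyond the LTR. The short woodchuck hepatitis S, lacI and Rev hits appear to be incidental matches to flanking or backbone sequence.

The internal cassette uses the spleen focus-forming virus (SFFV) LTR promoter to express an HA-tagged, nuclear-localised variant of the I-AniI LAGLIDADG homing endonuclease. The F13Y and S111Y substitutions define the "Y2" form, and the added K227M change makes it a nickase according to the record. The "reo" label means that silent restriction sites were placed in the coding sequence to ease later enzyme redesign. A T2A self-cleaving peptide links the enzyme to TagBFP, so blue fluorescence marks the cells expressing it. The associated publication concerns tracking genome engineering outcomes at individual DNA breakpoints. This suggests the construct is used to deliver the nickase into mammalian cells and to gate on expressing cells when comparing repair outcomes.
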