Features (pLannotate 1.2.2; 23 found; start..end, strand, type, name):
      9..235     +  promoter       RSV promoter: Rous sarcoma virus enhancer/promoter
    236..416     +  LTR            5' LTR (truncated): truncated 5' long terminal repeat (LTR) from HIV-1
    463..588     +  misc_feature   HIV-1 Ψ: packaging signal of human immunodeficiency virus type 1
    572..910     +  CDS            HIV-1 gag (fragment): gag protein from human immunodeficiency virus 1; gag
   1080..1313    +  misc_feature   RRE: The Rev response element (RRE) of HIV-1 allows for Rev-dependent mRNA export from the nucleus to the cytoplasm.
   1690..1790    +  CDS            Rev (fragment): human immunodeficiency virus 1 (HIV-1) Rev protein; rev; enhances nuclear export of unspliced and incompletely spliced viral mRNAs
   1809..1926    +  misc_feature   cPPT/CTS: central polypurine tract and central termination sequence of HIV-1
   1955..2356    +  promoter       SFFV promoter: spleen focus-forming virus long terminal repeat (LTR) promoter
   2432..3190    +  CDS            I-AniI (fragment): ANI1_EMEND - Experimental evidence at protein level: Swiss-Prot protein existence level 1. Mitochondrial DNA endonuclease and mRNA maturase involved in intron homing and required for splicing of the cytochrome b (cobA) gene intron, containing its own coding sequence. The protein stimulates the intrinsic ribozyme activity of the intron through binding to and stabilizing specific secondary and tertiary structure elements in the RNA. As an endonuclease it introduces a specific double-strand break at the junction of the two exons the cobA gene and thus mediates the insertion of an intron, containi
   3254..3952    +  CDS            TagBFP: TagBFP is a basic (constitutively fluorescent) blue fluorescent protein published in 2008, derived from Entacmaea quadricolor. It is reported to be a very rapidly-maturing monomer with very low acid sensitivity.
   3971..4030    +  CDS            S (fragment): HBSAG_WHV6 - Experimental evidence at transcript level: Swiss-Prot protein existence level 2. The middle envelope protein plays an important role in the budding of the virion. It is involved in the induction of budding in a nucleocapsid independent way. In this process the majority of envelope proteins bud to form subviral lipoprotein particles of 22 nm of diameter that do not contain a nucleocapsid (By similarity). From Woodchuck hepatitis B virus (isolate w64/pWS23) (WHV).
   4162..4550    +  misc_feature   WPRE: woodchuck hepatitis virus posttranscriptional regulatory element
   4561..4580    +  misc_feature   cPPT/CTS (fragment): central polypurine tract and central termination sequence of HIV-1
   4582..4616    +  LTR            3' LTR (ΔU3) (fragment): self-inactivating 3' long terminal repeat (LTR) from HIV-1
   4620..4653    +  protein_bind   loxP: Cre-mediated recombination occurs in the 8-bp core sequence (GCATACAT). Cre recombinase
   4656..4699    -  polyA_signal   SV40 poly(A) signal (fragment): SV40 polyadenylation signal
   4703..4747    -  polyA_signal   SV40 poly(A) signal (fragment): SV40 polyadenylation signal
   4763..4823    +  ncRNA          mir-TAR: Accession: RF00250 - Trans-activation response element (TAR)
   4864..5088    +  polyA_signal   bGH poly(A) signal: bovine growth hormone polyadenylation signal
   5093..5149    -  CDS            lacI (fragment): lac repressor; lacI; The lac repressor binds to the lac operator to inhibit transcription in E. coli. This inhibition can be relieved by adding lactose or isopropyl-β-D-thiogalactopyranoside (IPTG).
   5332..5920    -  rep_origin     ori: high-copy-number ColE1/pMB1/pBR322/pUC origin of replication
   6091..6951    -  CDS            AmpR: β-lactamase; bla; confers resistance to ampicillin, carbenicillin, and related antibiotics
   6952..7056    -  promoter       AmpR promoter: bla
>Addgene plasmid #31478 | pCVL SFFV HA.NLS.I-AniIY2K227M(reo).T2A.TagBFP | depositor full sequence | sequence record 14413 | Author sequence
GACGTCAATGTAGTCTTATGCAATACTCTTGTAGTCTTGCAACATGGTAACGATGAGTTAGCAACATGCC
TTACAAGGAGAGAAAAAGCACCGTGCATGCCGATTGGTGGAAGTAAGGTGGTACGATCGTGCCTTATTAG
GAAGGCAACAGACGGGTCTGACATGGATTGGACGAACCACTGAATTGCCGCATTGCAGAGATATTGTATT
TAAGTGCCTAGCTCGATACATAAACGGGTCTCTCTGGTTAGACCAGATCTGAGCCTGGGAGCTCTCTGGC
TAACTAGGGAACCCACTGCTTAAGCCTCAATAAAGCTTGCCTTGAGTGCTTCAAGTAGTGTGTGCCCGTC
TGTTGTGTGACTCTGGTAACTAGAGATCCCTCAGACCCTTTTAGTCAGTGTGGAAAATCTCTAGCAGTGG
CGCCCGAACAGGGACTTGAAAGCGAAAGGGAAACCAGAGGAGCTCTCTCGACGCAGGACTCGGCTTGCTG
AAGCGCGCACGGCAAGAGGCGAGGGGCGGCGACTGGTGAGTACGCCAAAAATTTTGACTAGCGGAGGCTA
GAAGGAGAGAGATGGGTGCGAGAGCGTCAGTATTAAGCGGGGGAGAATTAGATCGCGATGGGAAAAAATT
CGGTTAAGGCCAGGGGGAAAGAAAAAATATAAATTAAAACATATAGTATGGGCAAGCAGGGAGCTAGAAC
GATTCGCAGTTAATCCTGGCCTGTTAGAAACATCAGAAGGCTGTAGACAAATACTGGGACAGCTACAACC
ATCCCTTCAGACAGGATCAGAAGAACTTAGATCATTATATAATACAGTAGCAACCCTCTATTGTGTGCAT
CAAAGGATAGAGATAAAAGACACCAAGGAAGCTTTAGACAAGATAGAGGAAGAGCAAAACAAAAGTAAGA
CCACCGCACAGCAAGCGGCCCTGATCTTCAGACCTGGAGGAGGAGATATGAGGGACAATTGGAGAAGTGA
ATTATATAAATATAAAGTAGTAAAAATTGAACCATTAGGAGTAGCACCCACCAAGGCAAAGAGAAGAGTG
GTGCAGAGAGAAAAAAGAGCAGTGGGAATAGGAGCTTTGTTCCTTGGGTTCTTGGGAGCAGCAGGAAGCA
CTATGGGCGCAGCGTCAATGACGCTGACGGTACAGGCCAGACAATTATTGTCTGGTATAGTGCAGCAGCA
GAACAATTTGCTGAGGGCTATTGAGGCGCAACAGCATCTGTTGCAACTCACAGTCTGGGGCATCAAGCAG
CTCCAGGCAAGAATCCTGGCTGTGGAAAGATACCTAAAGGATCAACAGCTCCTGGGGATTTGGGGTTGCT
CTGGAAAACTCATTTGCACCACTGCTGTGCCTTGGAATGCTAGTTGGAGTAATGAATCTCTGGAACAGAT
TTGGAATCACACGACCTGGATGGAGTGGGACAGAGAAATTAACAATTACACAAGCTTAATACACTCCTTA
ATTGAAGAATCGCAAAACCAGCAAGAAAAGAATGAACAAGAATTATTGGAATTAGATAAATGGGCAAGTT
TGTGGAATTGGTTTAACATAACAAATTGGCTGTGGTATATAAAATTATTCATAATGATAGTAGGAGGCTT
GGTAGGTTTAAGAATAGTTTTTGCTGTACTTTCTATAGTGAATAGAGTTAGGCAGGGATATTCACCATTA
TCGTTTCAGACCCACCTCCCAACCCCGAGGGGACCCGACAGGCCCGAAGGAATAGAAGAAGAAGGTGGAG
AGAGAGACAGAGACAGATCCATTCGATTAGTGAACGGATCTCGACGGTATCGGTTAACTTTTAAAAGAAA
AGGGGGGATTGGGGGGTACAGTGCAGGGGAAAGAATAGTAGACATAATAGCAACAGACATACAAACTAAA
GAATTACAAAAACAAATTACAAAAATTCAAAATTTTATCGATTACGCGTCACGTGCTAGCTGCAGTAACG
CCATTTTGCAAGGCATGGAAAAATACCAAACCAAGAATAGAGAAGTTCAGATCAAGGGCGGGTACATGAA
AATAGCTAACGTTGGGCCAAACAGGATATCTGCGGTGAGCAGTTTCGGCCCCGGCCCGGGGCCAAGAACA
GATGGTCACCGCAGTTTCGGCCCCGGCCCGAGGCCAAGAACAGATGGTCCCCAGATATGGCCCAACCCTC
AGCAGTTTCTTAAGACCCATCAGATGTTTCCAGGCTCCCCCAAGGACCTGAAATGACCCTGCGCCTTATT
TGAATTAACCAATCAGCCTGCTTCTCGCTTCTGTTCGCGCGCTTCTGCTTCCCGAGCTCTATAAAAGAGC
TCACAACCCCTCACTCGGCGCGCCAGTCCTCCGACAGACTGAGTCGCCCGCTCGAGCCACCATGGGATAT
CCATACGATGTCCCAGATTATGCGCCACCTAAGAAGAAACGCAAAGTCCCCGGGGATCTTACGTACGCGT
ATTTAGTTGGTCTCTACGAAGGGGATGGATACTTTAGTATCACCAAGAAAGGCAAGTACTTGACTTATGA
ATTAGGTATTGAGCTGAGCATCAAAGACGTCCAATTGATTTACAAGATCAAGAAAATCCTAGGTATTGGC
ATCGTAAGCTTCAGGAAGAGAAACGAGATTGAAATGGTTGCATTGAGGATCCGTGATAAGAATCATCTAA
AATCTAAGATATTGCCTATATTTGAGAAGTATCCAATGTTTTCCAACAAACAGTACGACTATTTAAGATT
CAGGAATGCATTGTTATCTGGCATTATATACCTAGAAGACTTGCCTGATTACACTAGAAGTGACGAACCA
TTGAATTCTATAGAATCCATTATCAACACATCATACTTCTCCGCCTGGCTAGTTGGATTTATAGAAGCTG
AGGGCTGTTTCAGTGTGTACAAGCTGAACAAAGACGATGACTACTTGATTGCTTCATTCGACATTGCCCA
AAGAGATGGTGATATCTTGATTTCAGCAATTAGGAAGTACTTAAGTTTCACTACTAAGGTTTACCTAGAC
AAGACTAATTGTAGCAAATTGAAGGTCACTAGTGTTAGATCCGTCGAGAACATCATTAAGTTTCTGCAGA
ATGCTCCTGTCAAATTGTTAGGCAACATGAAACTGCAATACAAGTTGTGGTTGAAACAACTAAGGAAGAT
TTCTAGGTATTCCGAGAAGATCAAGATTCCATCAAACTACGGATCCGGTGAGGGCAGAGGAAGTCTTCTA
ACATGCGGTGACGTGGAGGAGAATCCGGGCCCCATGAGCGAGCTGATTAAGGAGAACATGCACATGAAGC
TGTACATGGAGGGCACCGTGGACAACCATCACTTCAAGTGCACATCCGAGGGCGAAGGCAAGCCCTACGA
GGGCACCCAGACCATGAGAATCAAGGTGGTCGAGGGCGGCCCTCTCCCCTTCGCCTTCGACATCCTGGCT
ACTAGCTTCCTCTACGGCAGCAAGACCTTCATCAACCACACCCAGGGCATCCCCGACTTCTTCAAGCAGT
CCTTCCCTGAGGGCTTCACATGGGAGAGAGTCACCACATACGAAGACGGGGGCGTGCTGACCGCTACCCA
GGACACCAGCCTCCAGGACGGCTGCCTCATCTACAACGTCAAGATCAGAGGGGTGAACTTCACATCCAAC
GGCCCTGTGATGCAGAAGAAAACACTCGGCTGGGAGGCCTTCACCGAGACGCTGTACCCCGCTGACGGCG
GCCTGGAAGGCAGAAACGACATGGCCCTGAAGCTCGTGGGCGGGAGCCATCTGATCGCAAACATCAAGAC
CACATATAGATCCAAGAAACCCGCTAAGAACCTCAAGATGCCTGGCGTCTACTATGTGGACTACAGACTG
GAAAGAATCAAGGAGGCCAACAACGAGACCTACGTCGAGCAGCACGAGGTGGCAGTGGCCAGATACTGCG
ACCTCCCTAGCAAACTGGGGCACAAGCTTAATTGATTCTAGAGTCGACCGAGCATCTTACCGCCATTTAT
ACCCATATTTGTTCTGTTTTTCTTGATTTGGGTATACATTTAAATGTTAATAGAACAAAATGGTGGGGCA
ATCATTTACATTTTTAGGGATATGTAATTACTAGTTCAGGTGTATTGCCACAAGACAAACATGTTAAGAA
ACTTTCCCGTTATTTACGCTCTGTTCCTGTTAATCAACCTCTGGATTACAAAATTTGTGAAAGATTGACT
GATATTCTTAACTATGTTGCTCCTTTTACGCTGTGTGGATATGCTGCTTTATAGCCTCTGTATCTAGCTA
TTGCTTCCCGTACGGCTTTCGTTTTCTCCTCCTTGTATAAATCCTGGTTGCTGTCTCTTTTAGAGGAGTT
GTGGCCCGTTGTCCGTCAACGTGGCGTGGTGTGCTCTGTGTTTGCTGACGCAACCCCCACTGGCTGGGGC
ATTGCCACCACCTGTCAACTCCTTTCTGGGACTTTCGCTTTCCCCCTCCCGATCGCCACGGCAGAACTCA
TCGCCGCCTGCCTTGCCCGCTGCTGGACAGGGGCTAGGTTGCTGGGCACTGATAATTCCGTGGTGTTGTC
ATCGGTACCTTTTTAAAAGAAAAGGGGGGACTGGAAGGGCTAATTCACTCCCAACGAAGACAAGATATCA
TAACTTCGTATAGCATACATTATACGAAGTTATAATTTATTTGTGAAATTTGTGATGCTATTGCTTTATT
TGTAACCATATGTTTATTTGTGAAATTTGTGATGCTATTGCTTTATTTGTAACCATTGCTTTTTGCTTGT
ACTGGGTCTCTCTGGTTAGACCAGATCTGAGCCTGGGAGCTCTCTGGCTAACTAGGGAACCCACTGCTTA
AGCCTCAATAAAGCTTGCCTCGACCAGCCTCGACTGTGCCTTCTAGTTGCCAGCCATCTGTTGTTTGCCC
CTCCCCCGTGCCTTCCTTGACCCTGGAAGGTGCCACTCCCACTGTCCTTTCCTAATAAAATGAGGAAATT
GCATCGCATTGTCTGAGTAGGTGTCATTCTATTCTGGGGGGTGGGGTGGGGCAGGACAGCAAGGGGGAGG
ATTGGGAAGACAATAGCAGGCATGCTGGGGATGCGGTGGGCTCTATGGCCTGCAGCTGCATTAATGAATC
GGCCAACGCGCGGGGAGAGGCGGTTTGCGTATTGGGCGCTCTTCCGCTTCCTCGCTCACTGACTCGCTGC
GCTCGGTCGTTCGGCTGCGGCGAGCGGTATCAGCTCACTCAAAGGCGGTAATACGGTTATCCACAGAATC
AGGGGATAACGCAGGAAAGAACATGTGAGCAAAAGGCCAGCAAAAGGCCAGGAACCGTAAAAAGGCCGCG
TTGCTGGCGTTTTTCCATAGGCTCCGCCCCCCTGACGAGCATCACAAAAATCGACGCTCAAGTCAGAGGT
GGCGAAACCCGACAGGACTATAAAGATACCAGGCGTTTCCCCCTGGAAGCTCCCTCGTGCGCTCTCCTGT
TCCGACCCTGCCGCTTACCGGATACCTGTCCGCCTTTCTCCCTTCGGGAAGCGTGGCGCTTTCTCATAGC
TCACGCTGTAGGTATCTCAGTTCGGTGTAGGTCGTTCGCTCCAAGCTGGGCTGTGTGCACGAACCCCCCG
TTCAGCCCGACCGCTGCGCCTTATCCGGTAACTATCGTCTTGAGTCCAACCCGGTAAGACACGACTTATC
GCCACTGGCAGCAGCCACTGGTAACAGGATTAGCAGAGCGAGGTATGTAGGCGGTGCTACAGAGTTCTTG
AAGTGGTGGCCTAACTACGGCTACACTAGAAGGACAGTATTTGGTATCTGCGCTCTGCTGAAGCCAGTTA
CCTTCGGAAAAAGAGTTGGTAGCTCTTGATCCGGCAAACAAACCACCGCTGGTAGCGGTGGTTTTTTTGT
TTGCAAGCAGCAGATTACGCGCAGAAAAAAAGGATCTCAAGAAGATCCTTTGATCTTTTCTACGGGGTCT
GACGCTCAGTGGAACGAAAACTCACGTTAAGGGATTTTGGTCATGAGATTATCAAAAAGGATCTTCACCT
AGATCCTTTTAAATTAAAAATGAAGTTTTAAATCAATCTAAAGTATATATGAGTAAACTTGGTCTGACAG
TTACCAATGCTTAATCAGTGAGGCACCTATCTCAGCGATCTGTCTATTTCGTTCATCCATAGTTGCCTGA
CTCCCCGTCGTGTAGATAACTACGATACGGGAGGGCTTACCATCTGGCCCCAGTGCTGCAATGATACCGC
GAGACCCACGCTCACCGGCTCCAGATTTATCAGCAATAAACCAGCCAGCCGGAAGGGCCGAGCGCAGAAG
TGGTCCTGCAACTTTATCCGCCTCCATCCAGTCTATTAATTGTTGCCGGGAAGCTAGAGTAAGTAGTTCG
CCAGTTAATAGTTTGCGCAACGTTGTTGCCATTGCTACAGGCATCGTGGTGTCACGCTCGTCGTTTGGTA
TGGCTTCATTCAGCTCCGGTTCCCAACGATCAAGGCGAGTTACATGATCCCCCATGTTGTGCAAAAAAGC
GGTTAGCTCCTTCGGTCCTCCGATCGTTGTCAGAAGTAAGTTGGCCGCAGTGTTATCACTCATGGTTATG
GCAGCACTGCATAATTCTCTTACTGTCATGCCATCCGTAAGATGCTTTTCTGTGACTGGTGAGTACTCAA
CCAAGTCATTCTGAGAATAGTGTATGCGGCGACCGAGTTGCTCTTGCCCGGCGTCAATACGGGATAATAC
CGCGCCACATAGCAGAACTTTAAAAGTGCTCATCATTGGAAAACGTTCTTCGGGGCGAAAACTCTCAAGG
ATCTTACCGCTGTTGAGATCCAGTTCGATGTAACCCACTCGTGCACCCAACTGATCTTCAGCATCTTTTA
CTTTCACCAGCGTTTCTGGGTGAGCAAAAACAGGAAGGCAAAATGCCGCAAAAAAGGGAATAAGGGCGAC
ACGGAAATGTTGAATACTCATACTCTTCCTTTTTCAATATTATTGAAGCATTTATCAGGGTTATTGTCTC
ATGAGCGGATACATATTTGAATGTATTTAGAAAAATAAACAAATAGGGGTTCCGCGCACATTTCCCCGAA
AAGTGCCACCT
