>Addgene plasmid #31478 | pCVL SFFV HA.NLS.I-AniIY2K227M(reo).T2A.TagBFP | addgene partial sequence | sequence record 36542 | WPRE-R 5'-CATAGCGTAAAAGGAGCAACA-3'
TGATTAACAGGAACAGAGCGTAAATAACGGGAAAGTTTCTTAACATGTTTGTCTTGTGGCAATACACCTG
AACTAGTAATTACATATCCCTAAAAATGTAAATGATTGCCCCACCATTTTGTTCTATTAACATTTAAATG
TATACCCAAATCAAGAAAAACAGAACAAATATGGGTATAAATGGCGGTAAGATGCTCGGTCGACTCTAGA
ATCAATTAAGCTTGTGCCCCAGTTTGCTAGGGAGGTCGCAGTATCTGGCCACTGCCACCTCGTGCTGCTC
GACGTAGGTCTCGTTGTTGGCCTCCTTGATTCTTTCCAGTCTGTAGTCCACATAGTAGACGCCAGGCATC
TTGAGGTTCTTAGCGGGTTTCTTGGATCTATATGTGGTCTTGATGTTTGCGATCAGATGGCTCCCGCCCA
CGAGCTTCAGGGCCATGTCGTTTCTGCCTTCCAGGCCGCCGTCAGCGGGGTACAGCGTCTCGGTGAAGGC
CTCCCAGCCGAGTGTTTTCTTCTGCATCACAGGGCCGTTGGATGTGAAGTTCACCCCTCTGATCTTGACG
TTGTAGATGAGGCAGCCGTCCTGGAGGCTGGTGTCCTGGGTAGCGGTCAGCACGCCCCCGTCTTCGTATG
TGGTGACTCTCTCCCATGTGAAGCCCTCAGGGAAGGACTGCTTGAAGAAGTCGGGGATGCCCTGGGTGTG
GTTGATGAAGGTCTTGCTGCCGTAGAGGAAGCTAGTAGCCAGGATGTCGAAGGCGAAGG
