>Addgene plasmid #31478 | pCVL SFFV HA.NLS.I-AniIY2K227M(reo).T2A.TagBFP | addgene partial sequence | sequence record 133501 | SFFVpro-F 5'-CTTCTGCTTCCCGAGCTCTA-3'
TCGGCGCGCCAGTCCTCCGACAGACTGAGTCGCCCGCTCGAGCCACCATGGGATATCCATACGATGTCCC
AGATTATGCGCCACCTAAGAAGAAACGCAAAGTCCCCGGGGATCTTACGTACGCGTATTTAGTTGGTCTC
TACGAAGGGGATGGATACTTTAGTATCACCAAGAAAGGCAAGTACTTGACTTATGAATTAGGTATTGAGC
TGAGCATCAAAGACGTCCAATTGATTTACAAGATCAAGAAAATCCTAGGTATTGGCATCGTAAGCTTCAG
GAAGAGAAACGAGATTGAAATGGTTGCATTGAGGATCCGTGATAAGAATCATCTAAAATCTAAGATATTG
CCTATATTTGAGAAGTATCCAATGTTTTCCAACAAACAGTACGACTATTTAAGATTCAGGAATGCATTGT
TATCTGGCATTATATACCTAGAAGACTTGCCTGATTACACTAGAAGTGACGAACCATTGAATTCTATAGA
ATCCATTATCAACACATCATACTTCTCCGCCTGGCTAGTTGGATTTATAGAAGCTGAGGGCTGTTTCAGT
GTGTACAAGCTGAACAAAGACGATGACTACTTGATTGCTTCATTCGACATTGCCCAAAGAGATGGTGATA
TCTTGATTTCAGCAATTAGGAAGTACTTAAGTTTCACTACTAAGGTTTACCTAGACAAGACTAATTGTAG
CAAATTGAAGGTCACTAGTGTTAGATCCGTCGAGAACATCATTAAGTTTCTGCAGAATGCTCCTGTCAAA
TTGTTAGGCAACATGAAACTGCAATACAAGTTGTGGTTGAAACAACTAAGGAAGATTTCTAGGTATTCCG
AGAAGATCAAGATTCCATCAAACTACGGATCCGGTGAGGGCAGAGGAAGTCTTCTAACATGCGGTGACGT
GGAGGAGAATCCGGGCCCCATGAGCGAGCTGATTAAGGAGAACATGCACATGA
